>Addgene plasmid #1624 | L4043 | depositor full sequence | sequence record 234 | Author sequence
AAGCTTGCATGCCTGCAGGTCGACTCTAGAGGATCAAGAGCATTTGAATCAGAATATGGAGAACGGAGCA
TGAGCATTTTCGAAGTTTTTTAGATGCACTAGAACAAAGCGTGTTGGCTTCCTCTGAGCCCGCTTTCCTT
ATATACCCGCATTCTGCAGCCTTACAGAATGTTCTAGAAGGTCCTAGATGCATTCGTTTGAAAATACTCC
CGGTGGGTGCAAAGAGACGCAGACGGAAAATGTATCTGGGTCTCTTTATTGTGTACACTACTTTTCCATG
TACCGAATGTGAGTCGCCCTCCTTTTGCAACAAGCAGCTCGAATGTTCTAGAAAAAGGTGGAAAATAGTA
TAAATACCGTTGAAAATAAATACCGAACAACATTTGCTCTAATTGTGAAATTAGAAATCTTCAAACTATA
ATCATCTCACTGGATCCTATCGATTCGCGGCCGCTGTACACCCCCAAAGGACCCAAAGGTATGTTTCGAA
TGATACTAACATAACATAGAACATTTTCAGGAGGACCCTTGGAGGGTACCGAGCTCAGAAAAAATGACTG
CTCCAAAGAAGAAGCGTAAGGTACCGGCAGAAAAAATGACTGCTCCAAAGAAGAAGCGTAAGGTACCGGC
AGAAAAAATGACTGCTCCAAAGAAGAAGCGTAAGGTACCGGCAGAAAAAATGACTGCTCCAAAGAAGAAG
CGTAAGGTACCGGTAGAAAAAATGAGTAAAGGAGAAGAACTTTTCACTGGAGTTGTCCCAATTCTTGTTG
AATTAGATGGTGATGTTAATGGGCACAAATTTTCTGTCAGTGGAGAGGGTGAAGGTGATGCAACATACGG
AAAACTTACCCTTAAATTTATTTGCACTACTGGAAAACTACCTGTTCCATGGGTAAGTTTAAACATATAT
ATACTAACTAACCCTGATTATTTAAATTTTCAGCCAACACTTGTCACTACTTTCTGTTATGGTGTTCAAT
GCTTCTCGAGATACCCAGATCATATGAAACGGCATGACTTTTTCAAGAGTGCCATGCCCGAAGGTTATGT
ACAGGAAAGAACTATATTTTTCAAAGATGACGGGAACTACAAGACACGTAAGTTTAAACAGTTCGGTACT
AACTAACCATACATATTTAAATTTTCAGGTGCTGAAGTCAAGTTTGAAGGTGATACCCTTGTTAATAGAA
TCGAGTTAAAAGGTATTGATTTTAAAGAAGATGGAAACATTCTTGGACACAAATTGGAATACAACTATAA
CTCACACAATGTATACATCATGGCAGACAAACAAAAGAATGGAATCAAAGTTGTAAGTTTAAACATGATT
TTACTAACTAACTAATCTGATTTAAATTTTCAGAACTTCAAAATTAGACACAACATTGAAGATGGAAGCG
TTCAACTAGCAGACCATTATCAACAAAATACTCCAATTGGCGATGGCCCTGTCCTTTTACCAGACAACCA
TTACCTGTCCACACAATCTGCCCTTTCGAAAGATCCCAACGAAAAGAGAGACCACATGGTCCTTCTTGAG
TTTGTAACAGCTGCTGGGATTACACATGGCATGGACGAACTATACAAAAGCCCACAAGCTTTGGAATTCG
CTAGCCGGCCATACAAGTAATCCGGATGATCGACGCCAACGTCGTTGAATTTTCAAATTTTAAATACTGA
ATATTTGTTTTTTTTCCTATTATTTATTTATTCTCTTTGTGTTTTTTTTCTTGCTTTCTAAAAAATTAAT
TCAATCCAAATCTAAACATTTTTTTTTCTCTTTCCGTCTCCCAATTCGTATTCCGCTCCTCTCATCTGAA
CACAATGTGCAAGTTTATTTATCTTCTCGCTTTCATTTCATTAGGACGTGGGGGGAATTGGTGGAAGGGG
GAAACACACAAAAGGATGATGGAAATGAAATAAGGACACACAATATGCAACAACATTCAATTCAGAAATA
TGGAGGAAGGTTTAAAAGAAAACATAAAAATATATAGAGGAGGAAGGAAAACTAGTAAAAAATAAGCAAA
GAAATTAGGCGAACGATGAGAATTGTCCTCGCTTGGGCCCTTTCGTCTCGCGCGTTTCGGTGATGACGGT
GAAAACCTCTGACACATGCAGCTCCCGGAGACGGTCACAGCTTGTCTGTAAGCGGATGCCGGGAGCAGAC
AAGCCCGTCAGGGCGCGTCAGCGGGTGTTGGCGGGTGTCGGGGCTGGCTTAACTATGCGGCATCAGAGCA
GATTGTACTGAGAGTGCACCATATGCGGTGTGAAATACCGCACAGATGCGTAAGGAGAAAATACCGCATC
AGGCGGCCTTAAGGGCCTCGTGATACGCCTATTTTTATAGGTTAATGTCATGATAATAATGGTTTCTTAG
ACGTCAGGTGGCACTTTTCGGGGAAATGTGCGCGGAACCCCTATTTGTTTATTTTTCTAAATACATTCAA
ATATGTATCCGCTCATGAGACAATAACCCTGATAAATGCTTCAATAATATTGAAAAAGGAAGAGTATGAG
TATTCAACATTTCCGTGTCGCCCTTATTCCCTTTTTTGCGGCATTTTGCCTTCCTGTTTTTGCTCACCCA
GAAACGCTGGTGAAAGTAAAAGATGCTGAAGATCAGTTGGGTGCACGAGTGGGTTACATCGAACTGGATC
TCAACAGCGGTAAGATCCTTGAGAGTTTTCGCCCCGAAGAACGTTTTCCAATGATGAGCACTTTTAAAGT
TCTGCTATGTGGCGCGGTATTATCCCGTATTGACGCCGGGCAAGAGCAACTCGGTCGCCGCATACACTAT
TCTCAGAATGACTTGGTTGAGTACTCACCAGTCACAGAAAAGCATCTTACGGATGGCATGACAGTAAGAG
AATTATGCAGTGCTGCCATAACCATGAGTGATAACACTGCGGCCAACTTACTTCTGACAACGATCGGAGG
ACCGAAGGAGCTAACCGCTTTTTTGCACAACATGGGGGATCATGTAACTCGCCTTGATCGTTGGGAACCG
GAGCTGAATGAAGCCATACCAAACGACGAGCGTGACACCACGATGCCTGTAGCAATGGCAACAACGTTGC
GCAAACTATTAACTGGCGAACTACTTACTCTAGCTTCCCGGCAACAATTAATAGACTGGATGGAGGCGGA
TAAAGTTGCAGGACCACTTCTGCGCTCGGCCCTTCCGGCTGGCTGGTTTATTGCTGATAAATCTGGAGCC
GGTGAGCGTGGGTCTCGCGGTATCATTGCAGCACTGGGGCCAGATGGTAAGCCCTCCCGTATCGTAGTTA
TCTACACGACGGGGAGTCAGGCAACTATGGATGAACGAAATAGACAGATCGCTGAGATAGGTGCCTCACT
GATTAAGCATTGGTAACTGTCAGACCAAGTTTACTCATATATACTTTAGATTGATTTAAAACTTCATTTT
TAATTTAAAAGGATCTAGGTGAAGATCCTTTTTGATAATCTCATGACCAAAATCCCTTAACGTGAGTTTT
CGTTCCACTGAGCGTCAGACCCCGTAGAAAAGATCAAAGGATCTTCTTGAGATCCTTTTTTTCTGCGCGT
AATCTGCTGCTTGCAAACAAAAAAACCACCGCTACCAGCGGTGGTTTGTTTGCCGGATCAAGAGCTACCA
ACTCTTTTTCCGAAGGTAACTGGCTTCAGCAGAGCGCAGATACCAAATACTGTCCTTCTAGTGTAGCCGT
AGTTAGGCCACCACTTCAAGAACTCTGTAGCACCGCCTACATACCTCGCTCTGCTAATCCTGTTACCAGT
GGCTGCTGCCAGTGGCGATAAGTCGTGTCTTACCGGGTTGGACTCAAGACGATAGTTACCGGATAAGGCG
CAGCGGTCGGGCTGAACGGGGGGTTCGTGCACACAGCCCAGCTTGGAGCGAACGACCTACACCGAACTGA
GATACCTACAGCGTGAGCATTGAGAAAGCGCCACGCTTCCCGAAGGGAGAAAGGCGGACAGGTATCCGGT
AAGCGGCAGGGTCGGAACAGGAGAGCGCACGAGGGAGCTTCCAGGGGGAAACGCCTGGTATCTTTATAGT
CCTGTCGGGTTTCGCCACCTCTGACTTGAGCGTCGATTTTTGTGATGCTCGTCAGGGGGGCGGAGCCTAT
GGAAAAACGCCAGCAACGCGGCCTTTTTACGGTTCCTGGCCTTTTGCTGGCCTTTTGCTCACATGTTCTT
TCCTGCGTTATCCCCTGATTCTGTGGATAACCGTATTACCGCCTTTGAGTGAGCTGATACCGCTCGCCGC
AGCCGAACGACCGAGCGCAGCGAGTCAGTGAGCGAGGAAGCGGAAGAGCGCCCAATACGCAAACCGCCTC
TCCCCGCGCGTTGGCCGATTCATTAATGCAGCTGGCACGACAGGTTTCCCGACTGGAAAGCGGGCAGTGA
GCGCAACGCAATTAATGTGAGTTAGCTCACTCATTAGGCACCCCAGGCTTTACACTTTATGCTTCCGGCT
CGTATGTTGTGTGGAATTGTGAGCGGATAACAATTTCACACAGGAAACAGCTATGACCATGATTACGCCA
AGCTGTAAGTTTAAACATGATCTTACTAACTAACTATTCTCATTTAAATTTTCAGAGCTTAAAAATGGCT
GAAATCACTCACAACGATGGATACGCTAACAACTTGGAAATGAAAT
Features (pLannotate 1.2.2; 11 found; start..end, strand, type, name):
      1..35      -  misc_feature   MCS (fragment): pUC18/19 multiple cloning site
    725..1585    +  CDS            sg25: sg25 is a basic (constitutively fluorescent) green fluorescent protein published in 1997, derived from Aequorea victoria.
   2077..2112    +  CDS            rop (fragment): Rop protein, which maintains plasmids at low copy number; rop
   2214..2313    +  misc_feature   bom (fragment): basis of mobility region from pBR322
   2411..2515    +  promoter       AmpR promoter: bla
   2516..3376    +  CDS            AmpR: β-lactamase; bla; confers resistance to ampicillin, carbenicillin, and related antibiotics
   3547..4135    +  rep_origin     ori: high-copy-number ColE1/pMB1/pBR322/pUC origin of replication
   4318..4410    +  CDS            lacI (fragment): lac repressor; lacI; The lac repressor binds to the lac operator to inhibit transcription in E. coli. This inhibition can be relieved by adding lactose or isopropyl-β-D-thiogalactopyranoside (IPTG).
   4423..4444    +  protein_bind   CAP binding site: CAP binding activates transcription in the presence of cAMP. E. coli catabolite activator protein
   4459..4489    +  promoter       lac promoter: promoter for the E. coli lac operon
   4497..4513    +  protein_bind   lac operator: The lac repressor binds to the lac operator to inhibit transcription in E. coli. This inhibition can be relieved by adding lactose or isopropyl-β-D-thiogalactopyranoside (IPTG). lac repressor encoded by lacI
