[The description below was written by a language model from this plasmid's Addgene catalogue record and pLannotate feature annotations shown in this document.]
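Description:
L4043 (miniprep designation pPD122.18) is a 4,666 bp worm expression vector from the 1999 Fire Lab Vector Kit, catalogued as an empty backbone with no insert; the parent backbone is recorded as unknown. It is propagated in E. coli using a high-copy ColE1/pUC-type origin and selected with ampicillin through the bla (AmpR) gene and its promoter. The feature table also detects pUC-style remnants: a fragment of the pUC18/19 multiple cloning site, the CAP binding site, lac promoter and lac operator, and short fragments of lacI, rop and the pBR322 bom region, none of which appear to be part of the worm payload.

The functional content is described mainly by the catalogue's module list rather than by the automated annotation, which identifies only a GFP-family coding sequence (matched to an Aequorea victoria variant) spanning roughly 860 bp. According to the listed modules, the cassette begins with 5' regions of hsp16-41 and hsp16-2, C. elegans small heat-shock genes whose upstream sequences give heat-inducible expression. These are followed by a synthetic intron (IVSA), four copies of the SV40 nuclear localization signal, and a GFP S65C coding region split into segments by further artificial introns (IVSR, IVSS, IVST), a design used in the Fire vectors to improve expression in worms. A let-858 3' region supplies the downstream processing signals, and a "decoy" element is also listed. Together these parts should yield nuclear-localized GFP upon heat shock in C. elegans. This would suit use as a conditional nuclear marker or as a starting point for restriction-enzyme cloning of sequences into the cassette, although the record does not state a specific purpose beyond that of an empty backbone.
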