Addgene plasmid #1624: L4043
Purpose: (Empty Backbone)
Depositing lab: Andrew Fire. Depositing organization: Carnegie Institution for Science.
Backbone
  Vector backbone: Unknown
  Backbone size (bp): 4666
  Vector type: Worm Expression
Growth in bacteria
  Bacterial resistance: Ampicillin, 100 μg/mL
  Growth temperature: 37°C
  Growth strain: DH5alpha
  Copy number: Unknown
Gene/Insert
  Gene/Insert name: None
  Tag / fusion protein: hsp16-415', hsp16-25', IVSA, SV40NLS, SV40NLS, SV40NLS, SV40NLS, gfpN, IVSR, gfpS65C, IVSS, IVST, gfpC, let8583', decoy
  Cloning method: Restriction Enzyme
Terms and licenses: Academic/Nonprofit Terms; Industry Terms: Not Available to Industry
Depositor comments: See Fire Lab Vector Kit Documentation 1999. Fire Lab Miniprep Number pPD122.18, Ligation number L4043.
How to cite: L4043 was a gift from Andrew Fire (Addgene plasmid # 1624 ; http://n2t.net/addgene:1624 ; RRID:Addgene_1624)
