>Addgene plasmid #1624 | L4043 | addgene partial sequence | sequence record 16551 | 1624_m13reverse
GTTACATGATCTTACTAACTAACTATTCTCATTTAAATTTTCAGAGCTTAAAAATGGCTGAAATCACTCA
CAACGATGGATACGCTAACAACTTGGAAATGAAATAAGCTTGCATGCCTGCAGGTCGACTCTAGAGGATC
AAGAGCATTTGAATCAGAATATGGAGAACGGAGCATGAGCATTTTCGAAGTTTTTTAGATGCACTAGAAC
AAAGCGTGTTGGCTTCCTCTGAGCCCGCTTTCCTTATATACCCGCATTCTGCAGCCTTACAGAATGTTCT
AGAAGGTCCTAGATGCATTCGTTTGAAAATACTCCCGGTGGGTGCAAAGAGACGCAGACGGAAAATGTAT
CTGGGTCTCTTTAATGTGTACACTACTTTTCCATGTACCGAATGTGAGTCGCCCTCCTTTTGCAACAAGC
AGCTCGAATGTTCTAGAAAAAGGTGGAAAATAGTATAAATACCGTTGAAAATAAATACCGAACAACATTT
GCTCTAATTGTGAAATTAGAAATCTTCAAACTATAATCATCTCACTGGATCCTATCGATTCGCGGCCGCT
GTACACCCCAAAGGACCCAAAGGTATGTTTCGAATGATACTAACATAACATAGAACATTTTCAGGAGGAC
CCTTGGAGGGTACCGAGCTCAGAAAAAATGACTGCTCCAAAGAAGAAGCGTAAGGTACCGGCAGAAAAAA
TGACTGCTCCAAAGAAGAAGCGTAAGGTACCGGCAGAAAAAATGACTGCTCCAAAGAAGAAGCGTAAGGT
ACCGGCAGAAAAAATGACTGCTCCAAAGAAGAAGCGTAAGGTACCGGTAGAAAAAATGAGTAAAGGAGAA
GAACTTTTCACTGGAGTTGTCCCAATTCTTGTTGAATTAGATGGTGATGTTAATGGGCACAAATTTTCTG
TCAGTGGAGAAGGGTGAAGGTGATGCAACATACGGAAAACTTACCCCTTAAATTTTATTTGCNCTACTGG
AAAAACTACCTGTTCCNTGGGGTAAGTTTTAAACCATATATATACTAACCTANCCCNGATNATTTNAATT
TTCCGCCNACNCCTTGTCNCTACTTTCNGGTTANGGGGGTTCCANGGCTTCCCNGAAANACCCANATCAT
ATGAAACGGCCTTGACNTTTTNCAAGAANGCCNTGNCCCNAANGGTTATNTACNGGNAAANANCTNNTTT
TTNCAAAAAAGGACGGGAAACTACAAAACCCGTAAGTTTAANGGTTCCGGGACCNACCAACCCNANAAAN
TTTAATTTTCCGGGGCGAAACNCAATTTGANGGGAANCCCNG
